Addgene plasmid #105278: pRS406-GFP-SNC1(L96V)
Purpose: Integrating construct for expressing GFP-Snc1(L96V) from the TPI1 promoter.
Depositing lab: Benjamin Glick. Depositing organization: University of Chicago. Publication: Budding Yeast Has a Minimal Endomembrane System. Day KJ, Casler JC, Glick BS. Dev Cell. 2018 Jan 8;44(1):56-72.e4. doi: 10.1016/j.devcel.2017.12.014. Epub 2018 Jan 8. PubMed 29316441.
Backbone
  Vector backbone: pRS406
  Backbone manufacturer: Stratagene
  Backbone size w/o insert (bp): 4384
  Total vector size (bp): 5965
  Vector type: Yeast Expression
  Selectable markers: URA3
Growth in bacteria
  Bacterial resistance: Ampicillin, 100 μg/mL
  Growth temperature: 37°C
  Growth strain: DH5alpha
  Copy number: Unknown
Gene/Insert
  Gene/Insert name: Snc1
  Species: S. cerevisiae (budding yeast)
  Mutation: Leucine 96 changed to Valine, intron removed
  Entrez Gene: SNC1 (a.k.a. YAL030W)
  Promoter: TPI1
  Tag / fusion protein: GFP (N terminal on insert)
  Cloning method: Unknown
  Sequencing primers: 5′ M13 REVERSE; 3′ M13 FORWARD
Resource information
  A portion of this plasmid was derived from a plasmid made by: Original pRS406-GFP-SNC1 plasmid from Nava Segev lab
Terms and licenses: Academic/Nonprofit Terms; Industry Terms: Not Available to Industry
How to cite: pRS406-GFP-SNC1(L96V) was a gift from Benjamin Glick (Addgene plasmid # 105278 ; http://n2t.net/addgene:105278 ; RRID:Addgene_105278)
