[The description below was written by a language model from this plasmid's Addgene catalogue record and pLannotate feature annotations shown in this document.]
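Description:
pRS406-GFP-SNC1(L96V) is a yeast integrating expression plasmid built on the pRS406 backbone, about 6 kb in total. It carries no yeast replication origin or centromere in the annotated features, so stable maintenance in Saccharomyces cerevisiae depends on integration into the genome, with transformants selected through the URA3 auxotrophic marker (driven by its own promoter and counterselectable with 5-FOA). In E. coli it is propagated through a high-copy ColE1/pUC-type origin and selected with the ampicillin resistance gene. An f1 origin and remnants of the pBluescript-style lac/lacZα cloning region, including a T3 promoter and partial polylinker, are also present as backbone elements.

The payload is an N-terminal GFP fusion to Snc1, the budding yeast vesicle SNARE involved in secretory traffic between the Golgi and the plasma membrane. The catalogue entry states that expression is driven by the TPI1 promoter. This promoter is not annotated in either feature table, but an unannotated stretch lies between the polylinker fragment and the fluorescent protein coding sequence, where it would be expected. The fluorescent protein ORF is labelled by the automated annotation as an Aequorea victoria-derived variant, which is consistent with the recorded GFP tag, and it is followed closely by the SNC1 coding sequence. The SNC1 insert has had its intron removed and carries a leucine-to-valine change at position 96. The record does not explain the functional effect of this mutation.

The depositor and sequencing-derived records differ by only a few bases and give matching feature layouts. The construct is used to express the tagged Snc1 variant stably for fluorescence imaging, and it comes from a study of the yeast endomembrane system.
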