Features (pLannotate 1.2.2; 18 found; start..end, strand, type, name):
      3..95      +  CDS            lacI (fragment): lac repressor; lacI; The lac repressor binds to the lac operator to inhibit transcription in E. coli. This inhibition can be relieved by adding lactose or isopropyl-β-D-thiogalactopyranoside (IPTG).
    108..129     +  protein_bind   CAP binding site: CAP binding activates transcription in the presence of cAMP. E. coli catabolite activator protein
    144..174     +  promoter       lac promoter: promoter for the E. coli lac operon
    182..198     +  protein_bind   lac operator: The lac repressor binds to the lac operator to inhibit transcription in E. coli. This inhibition can be relieved by adding lactose or isopropyl-β-D-thiogalactopyranoside (IPTG). lac repressor encoded by lacI
    243..261     +  promoter       T3 promoter: promoter for bacteriophage T3 RNA polymerase
    274..295     +  misc_feature   MCS (fragment): pBluescript multiple cloning site
    728..1441    +  CDS            P11: P11 is a basic (constitutively fluorescent) cyan fluorescent protein published in 1994, derived from Aequorea victoria.
   1451..1801    +  CDS            SNC1: SNC1_YEAST - Experimental evidence at protein level: Swiss-Prot protein existence level 1. SNC1 and SNC2 are vesicle-targeting proteins essential for normal secretory traffic between the Golgi and the plasma membrane. They may also be involved in vesicle fusion. From Saccharomyces cerevisiae (strain ATCC 204508 / S288c) (Baker's yeast).
   2001..2156    +  CDS            lacZα (fragment): LacZα fragment of β-galactosidase; lacZ fragment
   2160..2615    +  rep_origin     f1 ori (sequence partly withheld): f1 bacteriophage origin of replication; arrow indicates direction of (+) strand synthesis
   2616..2667    -  misc_feature   bom (fragment): basis of mobility region from pBR322
   2746..3549    -  CDS            URA3: orotidine-5'-phosphate decarboxylase, required for uracil biosynthesis; S. cerevisiae URA3; yeast auxotrophic marker, counterselectable with 5-fluoroorotic acid (5-FOA)
   3550..3765    -  promoter       URA3 promoter: S. cerevisiae URA3
   3780..3829    -  misc_feature   bom (fragment): basis of mobility region from pBR322
   3931..3966    -  CDS            rop (fragment): Rop protein, which maintains plasmids at low copy number; rop
   4061..4165    +  promoter       AmpR promoter: bla
   4166..5026    +  CDS            AmpR: β-lactamase; bla; confers resistance to ampicillin, carbenicillin, and related antibiotics
   5197..5785    +  rep_origin     ori: high-copy-number ColE1/pMB1/pBR322/pUC origin of replication
>Addgene plasmid #105278 | pRS406-GFP-SNC1(L96V) | depositor full sequence | sequence record 199974 | pRS406-GFP-SNC1(L96V) sequence 5965 bps
GAGCGCCCAATACGCAAACCGCCTCTCCCCGCGCGTTGGCCGATTCATTAATGCAGCTGGCACGACAGGT
TTCCCGACTGGAAAGCGGGCAGTGAGCGCAACGCAATTAATGTGAGTTACCTCACTCATTAGGCACCCCA
GGCTTTACACTTTATGCTTCCGGCTCCTATGTTGTGTGGAATTGTGAGCGGATAACAATTTCACACAGGA
AACAGCTATGACCATGATTACGCCAAGCGCGCAATTAACCCTCACTAAAGGGAACAAAAGCTGGAGCTCC
ACCGCGGTGGCGGCCCCCCCTCGAGCCATCAGGTTGGTGGAAGATTACCCGTTCTAAGACTTTTCAGCTT
CCTCTATTGATGTTACACCTGGACACCCCTTTTCTGGCATCCAGTTTTTAATCTTCAGTGGCATGTGAGA
TTCTCCGAAATTAATTAAAGCAATCACACAATTCTCTCGGATACCACCTCGGTTGAAACTGACAGGTGGT
TTGTTACGCATGCTAATGCAAAGGAGCCTATATACCTTTGGCTCGGCTGCTGTAACAGGGAATATAAAGG
GCAGCATAATTTAGGAGTTTAGTGAACTTGCAACATTTACTATTTTTCCTTCTTACGTAAATATTTTTCT
TTTTAATTCTAAATCAATCTTTTTCAATTTTTTGTTTGTATTCTTTTCTTGCTTAAATCTATAACTACAA
AAAACACATACATAAACAAGCTAGCTTATGAGTAAAGGAGAAGAACTTTTCACTGGAGTTGTCCCAATTC
TTGTTGAATTAGATGGTGATGTTAATGGACACAAATTTTCTGTCAGTGGAGAGGGTGAAGGTGATGCAAC
ATACGGAAAACTTACCCTTAAATTTATTTGCACTACTGGAAAACTACCTGTTCCATGGCCAACACTTGTC
ACTACTTTCTCTTATGGTGTTCAATGCTTTTCAAGATACCCAGATCATATGAAGCGGCACGACTTCTTCA
AGAGCGCCATGCCTGAGGGATACGTGCAGGAGAGGACCATCTTCTTCAAGGACGACGGGAACTACAAGAC
ACGTGCTGAAGTCAAGTTTGAGGGAGACACCCTCGTCAACAGGATCGAGCTTAAGGGAATCGATTTCAAG
GAGGACGGAAACATCCTCGGCCACAAGTTGGAATACAACTACAACTCCCACAACGTATACATCATGGCCG
ACAAACAAAAGAATGGAATCAAAGCTAACTTCAAAACTAGACACAACATTGAAGATGGAGGCGTTCAACT
AGCAGACCATTATCAACAAAATACTCCAATTGGCGATGGCCCTGTCCTTTTACCAGACAACCATTACCTG
TCCACACAATCTGCCCTTTCGAAAGATCCCAACGAAAAGAGAGACCACATGGTCCTTCTTGAGTTTGTAA
CAGCTGCTGGGATTACACATGGCATGGATGAACTATACAAATCGAATTCCATGTCGTCATCTACTCCCTT
TGACCCTTATGCTCTATCCGAGCACGATGAAGAACGACCCCAGAATGTACAGTCTAAGTCAAGGACTGCG
GAACTGCAGGCTGAAATTGATGATACCGTGGGAATAATGAGAGATAACATAAATAAAGTAGCTGAGCGAG
GTGAAAGATTAACGTCCATTGAAGATAAAGCCGATAACCTAGCGGTCTCAGCCCAAGGCTTTAAGAGGGG
TGCCAATAGGGTCAGAAAAGCCATGTGGTACAAGGATCTAAAAATGAAGATGTGTGTGGCTTTAGTAATC
ATCATATTGCTTGTTGTAATCATCGTCCCCATTGCTGTTCACTTTAGTCGATAGAAGTTCACTCGCAATG
CTATATATATAGGGAGCTTCCATATGTAGTGTAGGATATATGTATATATACATATATACATATATGGGCG
TATATTTACTTTGTTCTTATTTTCTGTCTAATTTTATAATTTTACTGACAGTAGCTAAGCCCTCTGTATT
GCTGGGATCCCCATGGATTCAAAGCCGATACCAAACGCGCTCACTGGCCGTCGTTTTACAACGTCGTGAC
TGGGAAAACCCTGGCGTTACCCAACTTAATCGCCTTGCAGCACATCCCCCTTTCGCCAGCTGGCGTAATA
GCGAAGAGGCCCGCACCGATCGCCCTTCCCAACAGTTGCGCAGCCTGAATGGCGAATGG
[124 nt withheld, positions 2160-2283]
C
[91 nt withheld, positions 2285-2375]
A
[49 nt withheld, positions 2377-2425]
CCTTTGACGTTGGAGTCCACGTTCTTT
[37 nt withheld, positions 2453-2489]
ACCCTATCTCGGTCTATTCTTTTGATTTATAAGGGATTTTGCCGATTTCGGCCTATTGGTTAAAAAATGA
GCTGATTTAACAAAAATTTAACGCGAATTTTAACAAAATATTAACGTTTACAATTTCCTGATGCGGTATT
TTCTCCTTACGCATCTGTGCGGTATTTCACACCGCATAGGGTAATAACTGATATAATTAAATTGAAGCTC
TAATTTGTGAGTTTAGTATACATGCATTTACTTATAATACAGTTTTTTAGTTTTGCTGGCCGCATCTTCT
CAAATATGCTTCCCAGCCTGCTTTTCTGTAACGTTCACCCTCTACCTTAGCATCCCTTCCCTTTGCAAAT
AGTCCTCTTCCAACAATAATAATGTCAGATCCTGTAGAGACCACATCATCCACGGTTCTATACTGTTGAC
CCAATGCGTCTCCCTTGTCATCTAAACCCACACCGGGTGTCATAATCAACCAATCGTAACCTTCATCTCT
TCCACCCATGTCTCTTTGAGCAATAAAGCCGATAACAAAATCTTTGTCGCTCTTCGCAATGTCAACAGTA
CCCTTAGTATATTCTCCAGTAGATAGGGAGCCCTTGCATGACAATTCTGCTAACATCAAAAGGCCTCTAG
GTTCCTTTGTTACTTCTTCTGCCGCCTGCTTCAAACCGCTAACAATACCTGGGCCCACCACACCGTGTGC
ATTCGTAATGTCTGCCCATTCTGCTATTCTGTATACACCCGCAGAGTACTGCAATTTGACTGTATTACCA
ATGTCAGCAAATTTTCTGTCTTCGAAGAGTAAAAAATTGTACTTGGCGGATAATGCCTTTAGCGGCTTAA
CTGTGCCCTCCATGGAAAAATCAGTCAAGATATCCACATGTGTTTTTAGTAAACAAATTTTGGGACCTAA
TGCTTCAACTAACTCCAGTAATTCCTTGGTGGTACGAACATCCAATGAAGCACACAAGTTTGTTTGCTTT
TCGTGCATGATATTAAATAGCTTGGCAGCAACAGGACTAGGATGAGTAGCAGCACGTTCCTTATATGTAG
CTTTCGACATGATTTATCTTCGTTTCCTGCAGGTTTTTGTTCTGTGCAGTTGGGTTAAGAATACTGGGCA
ATTTCATGTTTCTTCAACACTACATATGCGTATATATACCAATCTAAGTCTGTGCTCCTTCCTTCGTTCT
TCCTTCTGTTCGGAGATTACCGAATCAAAAAAATTTCAAAGAAACCGAAATCAAAAAAAAGAATAAAAAA
AAAATGATGAATTGAATTGAAAAGCTGTGGTATGGTGCACTCTCAGTACAATCTGCTCTGATGCCGCATA
GTTAAGCCAGCCCCGACACCCGCCAACACCCGCTGACGCGCCCTGACGGGCTTGTCTGCTCCCGGCATCC
GCTTACAGACAAGCTGTGACCGTCTCCGGGAGCTGCATGTGTCAGAGGTTTTCACCGTCATCACCGAAAC
GCGCGAGACGAAAGGGCCTCGTGATACGCCTATTTTTATAGGTTAATGTCATGATAATAATGGTTTCTTA
GACGTCAGGTGGCACTTTTCGGGGAAATGTGCGCGGAACCCCTATTTGTTTATTTTTCTAAATACATTCA
AATATGTATCCGCTCATGAGACAATAACCCTGATAAATGCTTCAATAATATTGAAAAAGGAAGAGTATGA
GTATTCAACATTTCCGTGTCGCCCTTATTCCCTTTTTTGCGGCATTTTGCCTTCCTGTTTTTGCTCACCC
AGAAACGCTGGTGAAAGTAAAAGATGCTGAAGATCAGTTGGGTGCACGAGTGGGTTACATCGAACTGGAT
CTCAACAGCGGTAAGATCCTTGAGAGTTTTCGCCCCGAAGAACGTTTTCCAATGATGAGCACTTTTAAAG
TTCTGCTATGTGGCGCGGTATTATCCCGTATTGACGCCGGGCAAGAGCAACTCGGTCGCCGCATACACTA
TTCTCAGAATGACTTGGTTGAGTACTCACCAGTCACAGAAAAGCATCTTACGGATGGCATGACAGTAAGA
GAATTATGCAGTGCTGCCATAACCATGAGTGATAACACTGCGGCCAACTTACTTCTGACAACGATCGGAG
GACCGAAGGAGCTAACCGCTTTTTTGCACAACATGGGGGATCATGTAACTCGCCTTGATCGTTGGGAACC
GGAGCTGAATGAAGCCATACCAAACGACGAGCGTGACACCACGATGCCTGTAGCAATGGCAACAACGTTG
CGCAAACTATTAACTGGCGAACTACTTACTCTAGCTTCCCGGCAACAATTAATAGACTGGATGGAGGCGG
ATAAAGTTGCAGGACCACTTCTGCGCTCGGCCCTTCCGGCTGGCTGGTTTATTGCTGATAAATCTGGAGC
CGGTGAGCGTGGGTCTCGCGGTATCATTGCAGCACTGGGGCCAGATGGTAAGCCCTCCCGTATCGTAGTT
ATCTACACGACGGGGAGTCAGGCAACTATGGATGAACGAAATAGACAGATCGCTGAGATAGGTGCCTCAC
TGATTAAGCATTGGTAACTGTCAGACCAAGTTTACTCATATATACTTTAGATTGATTTAAAACTTCATTT
TTAATTTAAAAGGATCTAGGTGAAGATCCTTTTTGATAATCTCATGACCAAAATCCCTTAACGTGAGTTT
TCGTTCCACTGAGCGTCAGACCCCGTAGAAAAGATCAAAGGATCTTCTTGAGATCCTTTTTTTCTGCGCG
TAATCTGCTGCTTGCAAACAAAAAAACCACCGCTACCAGCGGTGGTTTGTTTGCCGGATCAAGAGCTACC
AACTCTTTTTCCGAAGGTAACTGGCTTCAGCAGAGCGCAGATACCAAATACTGTCCTTCTAGTGTAGCCG
TAGTTAGGCCACCACTTCAAGAACTCTGTAGCACCGCCTACATACCTCGCTCTGCTAATCCTGTTACCAG
TGGCTGCTGCCAGTGGCGATAAGTCGTGTCTTACCGGGTTGGACTCAAGACGATAGTTACCGGATAAGGC
GCAGCGGTCGGGCTGAACGGGGGGTTCGTGCACACAGCCCAGCTTGGAGCGAACGACCTACACCGAACTG
AGATACCTACAGCGTGAGCTATGAGAAAGCGCCACGCTTCCCGAAGGGAGAAAGGCGGACAGGTATCCGG
TAAGCGGCAGGGTCGGAACAGGAGAGCGCACGAGGGAGCTTCCAGGGGGAAACGCCTGGTATCTTTATAG
TCCTGTCGGGTTTCGCCACCTCTGACTTGAGCGTCGATTTTTGTGATGCTCGTCAGGGGGGCGGAGCCTA
TGGAAAAACGCCAGCAACGCGGCCTTTTTACGGTTCCTGGCCTTTTGCTGGCCTTTTGCTCACATGTTCT
TTCCTGCGTTATCCCCTGATTCTGTGGATAACCGTATTACCGCCTTTGAGTGAGCTGATACCGCTCGCCG
CAGCCGAACGACCGAGCGCAGCGAGTCAGTGAGCGAGGAAGCGGAA
