Features (pLannotate 1.2.2; 18 found; start..end, strand, type, name):
      3..95      +  CDS            lacI (fragment): lac repressor; lacI; The lac repressor binds to the lac operator to inhibit transcription in E. coli. This inhibition can be relieved by adding lactose or isopropyl-β-D-thiogalactopyranoside (IPTG).
    108..129     +  protein_bind   CAP binding site: CAP binding activates transcription in the presence of cAMP. E. coli catabolite activator protein
    144..174     +  promoter       lac promoter: promoter for the E. coli lac operon
    182..198     +  protein_bind   lac operator: The lac repressor binds to the lac operator to inhibit transcription in E. coli. This inhibition can be relieved by adding lactose or isopropyl-β-D-thiogalactopyranoside (IPTG). lac repressor encoded by lacI
    243..261     +  promoter       T3 promoter: promoter for bacteriophage T3 RNA polymerase
    274..295     +  misc_feature   MCS (fragment): pBluescript multiple cloning site
    728..1441    +  CDS            P11: P11 is a basic (constitutively fluorescent) cyan fluorescent protein published in 1994, derived from Aequorea victoria.
   1451..1801    +  CDS            SNC1: SNC1_YEAST - Experimental evidence at protein level: Swiss-Prot protein existence level 1. SNC1 and SNC2 are vesicle-targeting proteins essential for normal secretory traffic between the Golgi and the plasma membrane. They may also be involved in vesicle fusion. From Saccharomyces cerevisiae (strain ATCC 204508 / S288c) (Baker's yeast).
   2001..2156    +  CDS            lacZα (fragment): LacZα fragment of β-galactosidase; lacZ fragment
   2160..2588    +  rep_origin     f1 ori (sequence partly withheld): f1 bacteriophage origin of replication; arrow indicates direction of (+) strand synthesis
   2616..2667    -  misc_feature   bom (fragment): basis of mobility region from pBR322
   2746..3549    -  CDS            URA3: orotidine-5'-phosphate decarboxylase, required for uracil biosynthesis; S. cerevisiae URA3; yeast auxotrophic marker, counterselectable with 5-fluoroorotic acid (5-FOA)
   3550..3765    -  promoter       URA3 promoter: S. cerevisiae URA3
   3773..3822    -  misc_feature   bom (fragment): basis of mobility region from pBR322
   3924..3959    -  CDS            rop (fragment): Rop protein, which maintains plasmids at low copy number; rop
   4054..4158    +  promoter       AmpR promoter: bla
   4159..5019    +  CDS            AmpR: β-lactamase; bla; confers resistance to ampicillin, carbenicillin, and related antibiotics
   5190..5778    +  rep_origin     ori: high-copy-number ColE1/pMB1/pBR322/pUC origin of replication
>Addgene plasmid #105278 | pRS406-GFP-SNC1(L96V) | addgene full sequence | sequence record 202396 | Addgene NGS Result
GAGCGCCCAATACGCAAACCGCCTCTCCCCGCGCGTTGGCCGATTCATTAATGCAGCTGGCACGACAGGT
TTCCCGACTGGAAAGCGGGCAGTGAGCGCAACGCAATTAATGTGAGTTAGCTCACTCATTAGGCACCCCA
GGCTTTACACTTTATGCTTCCGGCTCGTATGTTGTGTGGAATTGTGAGCGGATAACAATTTCACACAGGA
AACAGCTATGACCATGATTACGCCAAGCGCGCAATTAACCCTCACTAAAGGGAACAAAAGCTGGAGCTCC
ACCGCGGTGGCGGCCCCCCCTCGAGCCATCAGGTTGGTGGAAGATTACCCGTTCTAAGACTTTTCAGCTT
CCTCTATTGATGTTACACCTGGACACCCCTTTTCTGGCATCCAGTTTTTAATCTTCAGTGGCATGTGAGA
TTCTCCGAAATTAATTAAAGCAATCACACAATTCTCTCGGATACCACCTCGGTTGAAACTGACAGGTGGT
TTGTTACGCATGCTAATGCAAAGGAGCCTATATACCTTTGGCTCGGCTGCTGTAACAGGGAATATAAAGG
GCAGCATAATTTAGGAGTTTAGTGAACTTGCAACATTTACTATTTTCCCTTCTTACGTAAATATTTTTCT
TTTTAATTCTAAATCAATCTTTTTCAATTTTTTGTTTGTATTCTTTTCTTGCTTAAATCTATAACTACAA
AAAACACATACATAAACAAGCTAGCTTATGAGTAAAGGAGAAGAACTTTTCACTGGAGTTGTCCCAATTC
TTGTTGAATTAGATGGTGATGTTAATGGACACAAATTTTCTGTCAGTGGAGAGGGTGAAGGTGATGCAAC
ATACGGAAAACTTACCCTTAAATTTATTTGCACTACTGGAAAACTACCTGTTCCATGGCCAACACTTGTC
ACTACTTTCTCTTATGGTGTTCAATGCTTTTCAAGATACCCAGATCATATGAAGCGGCACGACTTCTTCA
AGAGCGCCATGCCTGAGGGATACGTGCAGGAGAGGACCATCTTCTTCAAGGACGACGGGAACTACAAGAC
ACGTGCTGAAGTCAAGTTTGAGGGAGACACCCTCGTCAACAGGATCGAGCTTAAGGGAATCGATTTCAAG
GAGGACGGAAACATCCTCGGCCACAAGTTGGAATACAACTACAACTCCCACAACGTATACATCATGGCCG
ACAAACAAAAGAATGGAATCAAAGCTAACTTCAAAACTAGACACAACATTGAAGATGGAGGCGTTCAACT
AGCAGACCATTATCAACAAAATACTCCAATTGGCGATGGCCCTGTCCTTTTACCAGACAACCATTACCTG
TCCACACAATCTGCCCTTTCGAAAGATCCCAACGAAAAGAGAGACCACATGGTCCTTCTTGAGTTTGTAA
CAGCTGCTGGGATTACACATGGCATGGATGAACTATACAAATCGAATTCCATGTCGTCATCTACTCCCTT
TGACCCTTATGCTCTATCCGAGCACGATGAAGAACGACCCCAGAATGTACAGTCTAAGTCAAGGACTGCG
GAACTGCAGGCTGAAATTGATGATACCGTGGGAATAATGAGAGATAACATAAATAAAGTAGCTGAGCGAG
GTGAAAGATTAACGTCCATTGAAGATAAAGCCGATAACCTAGCGGTCTCAGCCCAAGGCTTTAAGAGGGG
TGCCAATAGGGTCAGAAAAGCCATGTGGTACAAGGATCTAAAAATGAAGATGTGTGTGGCTTTAGTAATC
ATCATATTGCTTGTTGTAATCATCGTCCCCATTGCTGTTCACTTTAGTCGATAGAAGTTCACTCGCAATG
CTATATATATAGGGAGCTTCCATATGTAGTGTAGGATATATGTATATATACATATATACATATATGGGCG
TATATTTACTTTGTTCTTATTTTCTGTCTAATTTTATAATTTTACTGACAGTAGCTAAGCCCTCTGTATT
GCTGGGATCCCCATGGATTCAAAGCCGATACCAAACGCGCTCACTGGCCGTCGTTTTACAACGTCGTGAC
TGGGAAAACCCTGGCGTTACCCAACTTAATCGCCTTGCAGCACATCCCCCTTTCGCCAGCTGGCGTAATA
GCGAAGAGGCCCGCACCGATCGCCCTTCCCAACAGTTGCGCAGCCTGAATGGCGAATGG
[124 nt withheld, positions 2160-2283]
C
[91 nt withheld, positions 2285-2375]
A
[49 nt withheld, positions 2377-2425]
CCTTTGACGTTGGAGTCCACGTTCTTT
[37 nt withheld, positions 2453-2489]
ACCCTATCTCGGTCTATTCTTTTGATTTATAAGGGATTTTGCCGATTTCGGCCTATTGGTTAAAAAATGA
GCTGATTTAACAAAAATTTAACGCGAATTTTAACAAAATATTAACGCTTACAATTTCCTGATGCGGTATT
TTCTCCTTACGCATCTGTGCGGTATTTCACACCGCATAGGGTAATAACTGATATAATTAAATTGAAGCTC
TAATTTGTGAGTTTAGTATACATGCATTTACTTATAATACAGTTTTTTAGTTTTGCTGGCCGCATCTTCT
CAAATATGCTTCCCAGCCTGCTTTTCTGTAACGTTCACCCTCTACCTTAGCATCCCTTCCCTTTGCAAAT
AGTCCTCTTCCAACAATAATAATGTCAGATCCTGTAGAGACCACATCATCCACGGTTCTATACTGTTGAC
CCAATGCGTCTCCCTTGTCATCTAAACCCACACCGGGTGTCATAATCAACCAATCGTAACCTTCATCTCT
TCCACCCATGTCTCTTTGAGCAATAAAGCCGATAACAAAATCTTTGTCGCTCTTCGCAATGTCAACAGTA
CCCTTAGTATATTCTCCAGTAGATAGGGAGCCCTTGCATGACAATTCTGCTAACATCAAAAGGCCTCTAG
GTTCCTTTGTTACTTCTTCTGCCGCCTGCTTCAAACCGCTAACAATACCTGGGCCCACCACACCGTGTGC
ATTCGTAATGTCTGCCCATTCTGCTATTCTGTATACACCCGCAGAGTACTGCAATTTGACTGTATTACCA
ATGTCAGCAAATTTTCTGTCTTCGAAGAGTAAAAAATTGTACTTGGCGGATAATGCCTTTAGCGGCTTAA
CTGTGCCCTCCATGGAAAAATCAGTCAAGATATCCACATGTGTTTTTAGTAAACAAATTTTGGGACCTAA
TGCTTCAACTAACTCCAGTAATTCCTTGGTGGTACGAACATCCAATGAAGCACACAAGTTTGTTTGCTTT
TCGTGCATGATATTAAATAGCTTGGCAGCAACAGGACTAGGATGAGTAGCAGCACGTTCCTTATATGTAG
CTTTCGACATGATTTATCTTCGTTTCCTGCAGGTTTTTGTTCTGTGCAGTTGGGTTAAGAATACTGGGCA
ATTTCATGTTTCTTCAACACTACATATGCGTATATATACCAATCTAAGTCTGTGCTCCTTCCTTCGTTCT
TCCTTCTGTTCGGAGATTACCGAATCAAAAAAATTTCAAGGAAACCGAAATCAAAAAAAAGAATAAAAAA
AAAATGATGAATTGAAAAGGTGGTATGGTGCACTCTCAGTACAATCTGCTCTGATGCCGCATAGTTAAGC
CAGCCCCGACACCCGCCAACACCCGCTGACGCGCCCTGACGGGCTTGTCTGCTCCCGGCATCCGCTTACA
GACAAGCTGTGACCGTCTCCGGGAGCTGCATGTGTCAGAGGTTTTCACCGTCATCACCGAAACGCGCGAG
ACGAAAGGGCCTCGTGATACGCCTATTTTTATAGGTTAATGTCATGATAATAATGGTTTCTTAGACGTCA
GGTGGCACTTTTCGGGGAAATGTGCGCGGAACCCCTATTTGTTTATTTTTCTAAATACATTCAAATATGT
ATCCGCTCATGAGACAATAACCCTGATAAATGCTTCAATAATATTGAAAAAGGAAGAGTATGAGTATTCA
ACATTTCCGTGTCGCCCTTATTCCCTTTTTTGCGGCATTTTGCCTTCCTGTTTTTGCTCACCCAGAAACG
CTGGTGAAAGTAAAAGATGCTGAAGATCAGTTGGGTGCACGAGTGGGTTACATCGAACTGGATCTCAACA
GCGGTAAGATCCTTGAGAGTTTTCGCCCCGAAGAACGTTTTCCAATGATGAGCACTTTTAAAGTTCTGCT
ATGTGGCGCGGTATTATCCCGTATTGACGCCGGGCAAGAGCAACTCGGTCGCCGCATACACTATTCTCAG
AATGACTTGGTTGAGTACTCACCAGTCACAGAAAAGCATCTTACGGATGGCATGACAGTAAGAGAATTAT
GCAGTGCTGCCATAACCATGAGTGATAACACTGCGGCCAACTTACTTCTGACAACGATCGGAGGACCGAA
GGAGCTAACCGCTTTTTTGCACAACATGGGGGATCATGTAACTCGCCTTGATCGTTGGGAACCGGAGCTG
AATGAAGCCATACCAAACGACGAGCGTGACACCACGATGCCTGTAGCAATGGCAACAACGTTGCGCAAAC
TATTAACTGGCGAACTACTTACTCTAGCTTCCCGGCAACAATTAATAGACTGGATGGAGGCGGATAAAGT
TGCAGGACCACTTCTGCGCTCGGCCCTTCCGGCTGGCTGGTTTATTGCTGATAAATCTGGAGCCGGTGAG
CGTGGGTCTCGCGGTATCATTGCAGCACTGGGGCCAGATGGTAAGCCCTCCCGTATCGTAGTTATCTACA
CGACGGGGAGTCAGGCAACTATGGATGAACGAAATAGACAGATCGCTGAGATAGGTGCCTCACTGATTAA
GCATTGGTAACTGTCAGACCAAGTTTACTCATATATACTTTAGATTGATTTAAAACTTCATTTTTAATTT
AAAAGGATCTAGGTGAAGATCCTTTTTGATAATCTCATGACCAAAATCCCTTAACGTGAGTTTTCGTTCC
ACTGAGCGTCAGACCCCGTAGAAAAGATCAAAGGATCTTCTTGAGATCCTTTTTTTCTGCGCGTAATCTG
CTGCTTGCAAACAAAAAAACCACCGCTACCAGCGGTGGTTTGTTTGCCGGATCAAGAGCTACCAACTCTT
TTTCCGAAGGTAACTGGCTTCAGCAGAGCGCAGATACCAAATACTGTTCTTCTAGTGTAGCCGTAGTTAG
GCCACCACTTCAAGAACTCTGTAGCACCGCCTACATACCTCGCTCTGCTAATCCTGTTACCAGTGGCTGC
TGCCAGTGGCGATAAGTCGTGTCTTACCGGGTTGGACTCAAGACGATAGTTACCGGATAAGGCGCAGCGG
TCGGGCTGAACGGGGGGTTCGTGCACACAGCCCAGCTTGGAGCGAACGACCTACACCGAACTGAGATACC
TACAGCGTGAGCTATGAGAAAGCGCCACGCTTCCCGAAGGGAGAAAGGCGGACAGGTATCCGGTAAGCGG
CAGGGTCGGAACAGGAGAGCGCACGAGGGAGCTTCCAGGGGGAAACGCCTGGTATCTTTATAGTCCTGTC
GGGTTTCGCCACCTCTGACTTGAGCGTCGATTTTTGTGATGCTCGTCAGGGGGGCGGAGCCTATGGAAAA
ACGCCAGCAACGCGGCCTTTTTACGGTTCCTGGCCTTTTGCTGGCCTTTTGCTCACATGTTCTTTCCTGC
GTTATCCCCTGATTCTGTGGATAACCGTATTACCGCCTTTGAGTGAGCTGATACCGCTCGCCGCAGCCGA
ACGACCGAGCGCAGCGAGTCAGTGAGCGAGGAAGCGGAA
